Addgene plasmid #11707: V180 pLP Triple-Flag SD - Acceptor
Purpose: (Empty Backbone)
Depositing lab: Tony Pawson. Depositing organization: Sinai Health System. Publication: Modification of the Creator recombination system for proteomics applications--improved expression by addition of splice sites. Colwill K, Wells CD, Elder K, Goudreault M, Hersi K, Kulkarni S, Hardy WR, Pawson T, Morin GB. BMC Biotechnol. 2006 Mar 6;6:13. doi: 10.1186/1472-6750-6-13. PubMed 16519801.
Backbone
  Vector backbone: NA
  Backbone size (bp): 4555
  Modifications to backbone: Splice for 5' tags
  Vector type: Mammalian Expression, Cre/Lox ; Acceptor vector
Growth in bacteria
  Bacterial resistance: Kanamycin, 50 μg/mL
  Growth temperature: 37°C
  Growth strain: DH5alpha
  Copy number: High Copy
Gene/Insert
  Gene/Insert name: None
  Tag / fusion protein: 3xFLAG (N terminal on backbone)
  Cloning method: Restriction Enzyme
  Sequencing primers: 5′ CMV-F
Terms and licenses: Academic/Nonprofit Terms; Industry Terms
Depositor comments: Acceptor vector for the Creator Splice system.
How to cite: V180 pLP Triple-Flag SD - Acceptor was a gift from Tony Pawson (Addgene plasmid # 11707 ; http://n2t.net/addgene:11707 ; RRID:Addgene_11707)
