[The description below was written by a language model from this plasmid's Addgene catalogue record and pLannotate feature annotations shown in this document.]
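Description:
V180 pLP Triple-Flag SD - Acceptor is an empty 4,555 bp mammalian expression backbone that serves as an acceptor vector in the Creator Splice system, a Cre/lox recombination cloning scheme modified by adding splice sites to improve expression of tagged proteins. It carries no insert. It is propagated in E. coli as a high-copy plasmid from a ColE1/pUC-type origin and selected with kanamycin. The NeoR/KanR (aph(3')-II) gene sits behind tandem bacterial (bla-type) and SV40 early promoters and is terminated by an HSV TK poly(A) signal, so the same marker can also give G418 selection in mammalian cells. An f1 origin is also present. The record does not name the parent backbone.

The expression unit begins with the human CMV immediate-early enhancer and promoter. An N-terminal 3xFLAG tag follows, although the annotation detects only one FLAG fragment. Next comes a partial chimeric adenovirus/immunoglobulin intron and some adenovirus-derived sequence, then a single loxP site and, further downstream, an SV40 poly(A) signal. The "SD" in the name and the recorded modification, "splice for 5' tags", suggest that the tag is followed by a splice donor. Cre-mediated recombination at loxP would bring in an open reading frame from a compatible donor plasmid, and the loxP-containing region between tag and ORF could then presumably be spliced out of the transcript rather than translated as linker. This mechanism is inferred, as the record does not spell it out. A short reverse-oriented AmpR promoter fragment lies beside loxP, and the record does not explain its role. The vector is intended for producing FLAG-tagged proteins in mammalian cells, and the associated publication describes proteomics applications.
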