Features (pLannotate 1.2.2; 17 found; start..end, strand, type, name):
     61..364     +  enhancer       CMV enhancer: human cytomegalovirus immediate early enhancer
    365..568     +  promoter       CMV promoter: human cytomegalovirus (CMV) immediate early promoter
    649..669     +  CDS            FLAG (fragment): FLAG® epitope tag, followed by an enterokinase cleavage site
    685..832     +  intron         chimeric intron (fragment): chimera between introns from adenovirus and immunoglobulin heavy chain genes
    875..1045    +  CDS            Y116_ADE02 (fragment): Protein predicted: Swiss-Prot protein existence level 4. From Human adenovirus C serotype 2 (HAdV-2) (Human adenovirus 2).
   1053..1086    +  protein_bind   loxP: Cre-mediated recombination occurs in the 8-bp core sequence (GCATACAT). Cre recombinase
   1092..1183    -  promoter       AmpR promoter (fragment): bla
   1236..1320    +  CDS            large T antigen (fragment): large T antigen from SV40 (simian virus 40)
   1343..1464    +  polyA_signal   SV40 poly(A) signal: SV40 polyadenylation signal
   1498..1926    -  rep_origin     f1 ori (sequence partly withheld): f1 bacteriophage origin of replication; arrow indicates direction of (+) strand synthesis
   1953..2057    +  promoter       AmpR promoter: bla
   2059..2416    +  promoter       SV40 promoter: SV40 enhancer and early promoter
   2451..3245    +  CDS            NeoR/KanR: aminoglycoside phosphotransferase from Tn5; aph(3')-II (or nptII); confers resistance to neomycin, kanamycin, and G418 (Geneticin®)
   3266..3418    +  CDS            ble (fragment): BLE_KLEPN - Experimental evidence at protein level: Swiss-Prot protein existence level 1. Binding protein with a strong affinity to the bleomycin family of antibiotics. Binds to CL990; an antimitotic-antibiotic compound. From Klebsiella pneumoniae.
   3477..3524    +  polyA_signal   HSV TK poly(A) signal: herpes simplex virus thymidine kinase polyadenylation signal (Cole and Stacy, 1985)
   3615..3631    -  polyA_signal   bGH poly(A) signal (fragment): bovine growth hormone polyadenylation signal
   3853..4441    +  rep_origin     ori: high-copy-number ColE1/pMB1/pBR322/pUC origin of replication
>Addgene plasmid #11707 | V180 pLP Triple-Flag SD - Acceptor | depositor full sequence | sequence record 7039 | Author sequence
TAGTTATTAATAGTAATCAATTACGGGGTCATTAGTTCATAGCCCATATATGGAGTTCCGCGTTACATAA
CTTACGGTAAATGGCCCGCCTGGCTGACCGCCCAACGACCCCCGCCCATTGACGTCAATAATGACGTATG
TTCCCATAGTAACGCCAATAGGGACTTTCCATTGACGTCAATGGGTGGAGTATTTACGGTAAACTGCCCA
CTTGGCAGTACATCAAGTGTATCATATGCCAAGTACGCCCCCTATTGACGTCAATGACGGTAAATGGCCC
GCCTGGCATTATGCCCAGTACATGACCTTATGGGACTTTCCTACTTGGCAGTACATCTACGTATTAGTCA
TCGCTATTACCATGGTGATGCGGTTTTGGCAGTACATCAATGGGCGTGGATAGCGGTTTGACTCACGGGG
ATTTCCAAGTCTCCACCCCATTGACGTCAATGGGAGTTTGTTTTGGCACCAAAATCAACGGGACTTTCCA
AAATGTCGTAACAACTCCGCCCCATTGACGCAAATGGGCGGTAGGCGTGTACGGTGGGAGGTCTATATAA
GCAGAGCTGGTTTAGTGAACCGTCAGATCCGCTAGCCACCATGGACTACAAGGACCACGACGGCGACTAC
AAGGACCACGACATCGACTACAAGGACGACGACGACAAGGTAAGTAGATCTTGACCTCTCAAAAGCGGGC
ATGACTTCTGCGCTAAGATTGTCAGTTTCCAAAAACGAGGAGGATTTGATATTCACCTGGCCCGCGGTGA
TGCCTTTGAGGGTGGCCGCATCCATCTGGTCAGAAAAGACAATCTTTTTGTTGTCAAGCTTGGTGGCAAA
CGACCCGTAGAGGGCGTTGGACAGCAACTTGGCGATGGAGCGCAGGGTTTGGTTTTTGTCGCGATCGGCG
CGCTCCTTGGCCGCGATGTTTAGCTGCACGTATTCGCGCGCAACGCACCGCCATTCGGGAAAGACGGTGG
TGCGCTCGTCGGGCACCAGGTGCACGCGCCAACCGCGGTTGTGCAGGGTGACAAGGTCAACGCTAAGCTT
CGATAACTTCGTATAGCATACATTATACGAAGTTATAGATCCAATATTATTGAAGCATTTATCAGGGTTA
TTGTCTCATGAGCGGATACATATTTGAATGTATTTAGAAAAATAAACAAATAGGGGTTCCGCGCACATTT
CCCCGAAAAGTGCCACCTGACGTGGATCCACCGGATCTAGATAACTGATCATAATCAGCCATACCACATT
TGTAGAGGTTTTACTTGCTTTAAAAAACCTCCCACACCTCCCCCTGAACCTGAAACATAAAATGAATGCA
ATTGTTGTTGTTAACTTGTTTATTGCAGCTTATAATGGTTACAAATAAAGCAATAGCATCACAAATTTCA
CAAATAAAGCATTTTTTTCACTGCATTCTAGTTGTGGTTTGTCCAAACTCATCAATGTATCTTAAGGCGT
AAATTGTAAGCGTTAATATTTTGTTAAAATTCGCGTTAAATTTTTGTTAAATCAGCTCATTTTTTAACCA
ATAGGCCGAAATCGGCAAAATCCCTTATAAATCAAAAGAATAGACCGAGATAGGGT
[37 nt withheld, positions 1597-1633]
AAAGAACGTGGACTCCAACGTCAAAGG
[49 nt withheld, positions 1661-1709]
T
[91 nt withheld, positions 1711-1801]
G
[124 nt withheld, positions 1803-1926]
CAGGTGGCACTTTTCGGGGAAATGTGCGCGGAACCCCTATTTGTTTATTTTTCTAAATACATTCAAATAT
GTATCCGCTCATGAGACAATAACCCTGATAAATGCTTCAATAATATTGAAAAAGGAAGAGTCCTGAGGCG
GAAAGAACCAGCTGTGGAATGTGTGTCAGTTAGGGTGTGGAAAGTCCCCAGGCTCCCCAGCAGGCAGAAG
TATGCAAAGCATGCATCTCAATTAGTCAGCAACCAGGTGTGGAAAGTCCCCAGGCTCCCCAGCAGGCAGA
AGTATGCAAAGCATGCATCTCAATTAGTCAGCAACCATAGTCCCGCCCCTAACTCCGCCCATCCCGCCCC
TAACTCCGCCCAGTTCCGCCCATTCTCCGCCCCATGGCTGACTAATTTTTTTTATTTATGCAGAGGCCGA
GGCCGCCTCGGCCTCTGAGCTATTCCAGAAGTAGTGAGGAGGCTTTTTTGGAGGCCTAGGCTTTTGCAAA
GATCGATCAAGAGACAGGATGAGGATCGTTTCGCATGATTGAACAAGATGGATTGCACGCAGGTTCTCCG
GCCGCTTGGGTGGAGAGGCTATTCGGCTATGACTGGGCACAACAGACAATCGGCTGCTCTGATGCCGCCG
TGTTCCGGCTGTCAGCGCAGGGGCGCCCGGTTCTTTTTGTCAAGACCGACCTGTCCGGTGCCCTGAATGA
ACTGCAAGACGAGGCAGCGCGGCTATCGTGGCTGGCCACGACGGGCGTTCCTTGCGCAGCTGTGCTCGAC
GTTGTCACTGAAGCGGGAAGGGACTGGCTGCTATTGGGCGAAGTGCCGGGGCAGGATCTCCTGTCATCTC
ACCTTGCTCCTGCCGAGAAAGTATCCATCATGGCTGATGCAATGCGGCGGCTGCATACGCTTGATCCGGC
TACCTGCCCATTCGACCACCAAGCGAAACATCGCATCGAGCGAGCACGTACTCGGATGGAAGCCGGTCTT
GTCGATCAGGATGATCTGGACGAAGAGCATCAGGGGCTCGCGCCAGCCGAACTGTTCGCCAGGCTCAAGG
CGAGCATGCCCGACGGCGAGGATCTCGTCGTGACCCATGGCGATGCCTGCTTGCCGAATATCATGGTGGA
AAATGGCCGCTTTTCTGGATTCATCGACTGTGGCCGGCTGGGTGTGGCGGACCGCTATCAGGACATAGCG
TTGGCTACCCGTGATATTGCTGAAGAGCTTGGCGGCGAATGGGCTGACCGCTTCCTCGTGCTTTACGGTA
TCGCCGCTCCCGATTCGCAGCGCATCGCCTTCTATCGCCTTCTTGACGAGTTCTTCTGAGCGGGACTCTG
GGGTTCGAAATGACCGACCAAGCGACGCCCAACCTGCCATCACGAGATTTCGATTCCACCGCCGCCTTCT
ATGAAAGGTTGGGCTTCGGAATCGTTTTCCGGGACGCCGGCTGGATGATCCTCCAGCGCGGGGATCTCAT
GCTGGAGTTCTTCGCCCACCCTAGGGGGAGGCTAACTGAAACACGGAAGGAGACAATACCGGAAGGAACC
CGCGCTATGACGGCAATAAAAAGACAGAATAAAACGCACGGTGTTGGGTCGTTTGTTCATAAACGCGGGG
TTCGGTCCCAGGGCTGGCACTCTGTCGATACCCCACCGAGACCCCATTGGGGCCAATACGCCCGCGTTTC
TTCCTTTTCCCCACCCCACCCCCCAAGTTCGGGTGAAGGCCCAGGGCTCGCAGCCAACGTCGGGGCGGCA
GGCCCTGCCATAGCCTCAGGTTACTCATATATACTTTAGATTGATTTAAAACTTCATTTTTAATTTAAAA
GGATCTAGGTGAAGATCCTTTTTGATAATCTCATGACCAAAATCCCTTAACGTGAGTTTTCGTTCCACTG
AGCGTCAGACCCCGTAGAAAAGATCAAAGGATCTTCTTGAGATCCTTTTTTTCTGCGCGTAATCTGCTGC
TTGCAAACAAAAAAACCACCGCTACCAGCGGTGGTTTGTTTGCCGGATCAAGAGCTACCAACTCTTTTTC
CGAAGGTAACTGGCTTCAGCAGAGCGCAGATACCAAATACTGTCCTTCTAGTGTAGCCGTAGTTAGGCCA
CCACTTCAAGAACTCTGTAGCACCGCCTACATACCTCGCTCTGCTAATCCTGTTACCAGTGGCTGCTGCC
AGTGGCGATAAGTCGTGTCTTACCGGGTTGGACTCAAGACGATAGTTACCGGATAAGGCGCAGCGGTCGG
GCTGAACGGGGGGTTCGTGCACACAGCCCAGCTTGGAGCGAACGACCTACACCGAACTGAGATACCTACA
GCGTGAGCTATGAGAAAGCGCCACGCTTCCCGAAGGGAGAAAGGCGGACAGGTATCCGGTAAGCGGCAGG
GTCGGAACAGGAGAGCGCACGAGGGAGCTTCCAGGGGGAAACGCCTGGTATCTTTATAGTCCTGTCGGGT
TTCGCCACCTCTGACTTGAGCGTCGATTTTTGTGATGCTCGTCAGGGGGGCGGAGCCTATGGAAAAACGC
CAGCAACGCGGCCTTTTTACGGTTCCTGGCCTTTTGCTGGCCTTTTGCTCACATGTTCTTTCCTGCGTTA
TCCCCTGATTCTGTGGATAACCGTATTACCGCCATGCAT
