>Addgene plasmid #11707 | V180 pLP Triple-Flag SD - Acceptor | addgene partial sequence | sequence record 18389 | CMV-F 5'-CGCAAATGGGCGGTAGGCGTG-3'
GCAGAGCTGGGTTTAGTGACCGTCAGATCCGCTAGCCACCATGGACTACAAGGACCACGACGGCGACTAC
AAGGACCACGACATCGACTACAAGGACGACGACGACAAGGTAAGTAGATCTTGACCTCTCAAAAGCGGGC
ATGACTTCTGCGCTAAGATTGTCAGTTTCCAAAAACGAGGAGGATTTGATATTCACCTGGCCCGCGGTGA
TGCCTTTGAGGGTGGCCGCATCCATCTGGTCAGAAAAGACAATCTTTTTGTTGTCAAGCTTGGTGGCAAA
CGACCCGTAGAGGGCGTTGGACAGCAACTTGGCGATGGAGCGCAGGGTTTGGTTTTTGTCGCGATCGGCG
CGCTCCTTGGCCGCGATGTTTAGCTGCACGTATTCGCGCGCAACGCACCGCCATTCGGGAAAGACGGTGG
TGCGCTCGTCGGGCACCAGGTGCACGCGCCAACAGCGGTTGTGCAGGGTGACAAGGTCAACGCTCAGCTT
CGATAACTTCGTATAGCATACATTATACGAAGTTATAGATCCAATATTATTGAAGCA
